>Addgene plasmid #46088 | pCNCre3 | depositor full sequence | sequence record 64913 | pCNCre3 sequence 4365 bps
GAATTCGAGCTTGCATGCCTGCAGGTCGTTACATAACTTACGGTAAATGGCCCGCCTGGCTGACCGCCCA
ACGACCCCCGCCCATTGACGTCAATAATGACGTATGTTCCCATAGTAACGCCAATAGGGACTTTCCATTG
ACGTCAATGGGTGGAGTATTTACGGTAAACTGCCCACTTGGCAGTACATCAAGTGTATCATATGCCAAGT
ACGCCCCCTATTGACGTCAATGACGGTAAATGGCCCGCCTGGCATTATGCCCAGTACATGACCTTATGGG
ACTTTCCTACTTGGCAGTACATCTACGTATTAGTCATCGCTATTACCATGGTGATGCGGTTTTGGCAGTA
CATCAATGGGCGTGGATAGCGGTTTGACTCACGGGGATTTCCAAGTCTCCACCCCATTGACGTCAATGGG
AGTTTGTTTTGGCACCAAAATCAACGGGACTTTCCAAAATGTCGTAACAACTCCGCCCCATTGACGCAAA
TGGGCGGTAGGCGTGTACGGTGGGAGGTCTATATAAGCAGAGCTCGTTTAGTGAACCGTCAGATCGCCTG
GAGACGCCATCCACGCTGTTTTGACCTCCATAGAAGACACCGGGACCGATCCAGCCTCCGGACTCTAGAG
GATCCGGTACTCGAGGAACTGAAAAACCAGAAAGTTAACTGGTAAGTTTAGTCTTTTTGTCTTTTATTTC
AGGTCCCGGATCCGGTGGTGGTGCAAATCAAAGAACTGCTCCTCAGTGGATGTTGCCTTTACTTCTAGGC
CTGTACGGAAGTGTTACTTCTGCTCTAAAAGCTGCGGAATTGTACCCGCGGCCAATTCACCATGGCTCCA
AAAAAAAAGCGCAAAGTGGCGCTGAATACAAAATATAATAAAGAGTTCTTACTCTACTTAGCAGGGTTTG
TAGACGGTGACGGTAGCATAATCGCTCAAATTAAGCCTAATCAGTCTTATAAATTTAAGCATCAGCTATC
ACTCACGTTCCAAGTCACGCAAAAGACACAGAGACGTTGGTTTTTAGGCAAATTAGTGGATGAAATTGGG
GTTGGTTATGTAAGAGATAGGGGTAGCGTTTCGGATTATATTCTAAGCGAAATCAAGCCTTTGCATAATT
TTTTAACACAACTACAACCTTTTCTAAAACTAAAACAAAAACAAGCAAATTTAGTTTTAAAAATTATTGA
ACAACTTCCGTCAGCAAAAGAATCCCCGGACAAATTCTTAGAAGTTTGTACATGGGTGGATCAAATTGCA
GCTCTGAATGATTCGAAGACGCGTAAAACAACTTCTGAAACCGTTCGTGCTGTGCTAGACAGTTTAAGTG
AAAAAAAGAAATCGTCCCCGTAGAGACTTTATAAATTTAGCCAATCTCTAAAAGAATGTTTACATACAAT
TTATTTATTGTTGCTCGATTTATAGGATATTTTCTCGAGAGTGGGAAAGTATAATACGCCGACTCCTGGG
ATCCCCGGGTACCGAGCTCGAATTGGCCGCGGGGATCCAGACATGATAAGATACATTGATGAGTTTGGAC
AAACCACAACTAGAATGCAGTGAAAAAAATGCTTTATTTGTGAAATTTGTGATGCTATTGCTTTATTTGT
AACCATTATAAGCTGCAATAAACAAGTTAACAACAACAATTGCATTCATTTTATGTTTCAGGTTCAGGGG
GAGGTGTGGGAGGTTTTTTCGGATCCTCTAGAGTCGACCTGCAGGCATGCAAGCTTGGCGTAATCATGGT
CATAGCTGTTTCCTGTGTGAAATTGTTATCCGCTCACAATTCCACACAACATACGAGCCGGAAGCATAAA
GTGTAAAGCCTGGGGTGCCTAATGAGTGAGCTAACTCACATTAATTGCGTTGCGCTCACTGCCCGCTTTC
CAGTCGGGAAACCTGTCGTGCCAGCTGCATTAATGAATCGGCCAACGCGCGGGGAGAGGCGGTTTGCGTA
TTGGGCGCTCTTCCGCTTCCTCGCTCACTGACTCGCTGCGCTCGGTCGTTCGGCTGCGGCGAGCGGTATC
AGCTCACTCAAAGGCGGTAATACGGTTATCCACAGAATCAGGGGATAACGCAGGAAAGAACATGTGAGCA
AAAGGCCAGCAAAAGGCCAGGAACCGTAAAAAGGCCGCGTTGCTGGCGTTTTTCCATAGGCTCCGCCCCC
CTGACGAGCATCACAAAAATCGACGCTCAAGTCAGAGGTGGCGAAACCCGACAGGACTATAAAGATACCA
GGCGTTTCCCCCTGGAAGCTCCCTCGTGCGCTCTCCTGTTCCGACCCTGCCGCTTACCGGATACCTGTCC
GCCTTTCTCCCTTCGGGAAGCGTGGCGCTTTCTCATAGCTCACGCTGTAGGTATCTCAGTTCGGTGTAGG
TCGTTCGCTCCAAGCTGGGCTGTGTGCACGAACCCCCCGTTCAGCCCGACCGCTGCGCCTTATCCGGTAA
CTATCGTCTTGAGTCCAACCCGGTAAGACACGACTTATCGCCACTGGCAGCAGCCACTGGTAACAGGATT
AGCAGAGCGAGGTATGTAGGCGGTGCTACAGAGTTCTTGAAGTGGTGGCCTAACTACGGCTACACTAGAA
GGACAGTATTTGGTATCTGCGCTCTGCTGAAGCCAGTTACCTTCGGAAAAAGAGTTGGTAGCTCTTGATC
CGGCAAACAAACCACCGCTGGTAGCGGTGGTTTTTTTGTTTGCAAGCAGCAGATTACGCGCAGAAAAAAA
GGATCTCAAGAAGATCCTTTGATCTTTTCTACGGGGTCTGACGCTCAGTGGAACGAAAACTCACGTTAAG
GGATTTTGGTCATGAGATTATCAAAAAGGATCTTCACCTAGATCCTTTTAAATTAAAAATGAAGTTTTAA
ATCAATCTAAAGTATATATGAGTAAACTTGGTCTGACAGTTACCAATGCTTAATCAGTGAGGCACCTATC
TCAGCGATCTGTCTATTTCGTTCATCCATAGTTGCCTGACTCCCCGTCGTGTAGATAACTACGATACGGG
AGGGCTTACCATCTGGCCCCAGTGCTGCAATGATACCGCGAGACCCACGCTCACCGGCTCCAGATTTATC
AGCAATAAACCAGCCAGCCGGAAGGGCCGAGCGCAGAAGTGGTCCTGCAACTTTATCCGCCTCCATCCAG
TCTATTAATTGTTGCCGGGAAGCTAGAGTAAGTAGTTCGCCAGTTAATAGTTTGCGCAACGTTGTTGCCA
TTGCTACAGGCATCGTGGTGTCACGCTCGTCGTTTGGTATGGCTTCATTCAGCTCCGGTTCCCAACGATC
AAGGCGAGTTACATGATCCCCCATGTTGTGCAAAAAAGCGGTTAGCTCCTTCGGTCCTCCGATCGTTGTC
AGAAGTAAGTTGGCCGCAGTGTTATCACTCATGGTTATGGCAGCACTGCATAATTCTCTTACTGTCATGC
CATCCGTAAGATGCTTTTCTGTGACTGGTGAGTACTCAACCAAGTCATTCTGAGAATAGTGTATGCGGCG
ACCGAGTTGCTCTTGCCCGGCGTCAATACGGGATAATACCGCGCCACATAGCAGAACTTTAAAAGTGCTC
ATCATTGGAAAACGTTCTTCGGGGCGAAAACTCTCAAGGATCTTACCGCTGTTGAGATCCAGTTCGATGT
AACCCACTCGTGCACCCAACTGATCTTCAGCATCTTTTACTTTCACCAGCGTTTCTGGGTGAGCAAAAAC
AGGAAGGCAAAATGCCGCAAAAAAGGGAATAAGGGCGACACGGAAATGTTGAATACTCATACTCTTCCTT
TTTCAATATTATTGAAGCATTTATCAGGGTTATTGTCTCATGAGCGGATACATATTTGAATGTATTTAGA
AAAATAAACAAATAGGGGTTCCGCGCACATTTCCCCGAAAAGTGCCACCTGACGTCTAAGAAACCATTAT
TATCATGACATTAACCTATAAAAATAGGCGTATCACGAGGCCCTTTCGTCTCGCGCGTTTCGGTGATGAC
GGTGAAAACCTCTGACACATGCAGCTCCCGGAGACGGTCACAGCTTGTCTGTAAGCGGATGCCGGGAGCA
GACAAGCCCGTCAGGGCGCGTCAGCGGGTGTTGGCGGGTGTCGGGGCTGGCTTAACTATGCGGCATCAGA
GCAGATTGTACTGAGAGTGCACCATATGCGGTGTGAAATACCGCACAGATGCGTAAGGAGAAAATACCGC
ATCAGGCGCCATTCGCCATTCAGGCTGCGCAACTGTTGGGAAGGGCGATCGGTGCGGGCCTCTTCGCTAT
TACGCCAGCTGGCGAAAGGGGGATGTGCTGCAAGGCGATTAAGTTGGGTAACGCCAGGGTTTTCCCAGTC
ACGACGTTGTAAAACGACGGCCAGT
Features (pLannotate 1.2.2; 18 found; start..end, strand, type, name):
      8..28      -  misc_feature   MCS (fragment): pUC18/19 multiple cloning site
     27..330     +  enhancer       CMV enhancer: human cytomegalovirus immediate early enhancer
    331..534     +  promoter       CMV promoter: human cytomegalovirus (CMV) immediate early promoter
    672..768     +  intron         SV40 intron: modified SV40 intron with splice donor and acceptor sites
    862..1350    +  CDS            DNE1_CHLRE: Experimental evidence at protein level: Swiss-Prot protein existence level 1. Endonuclease involved in group I intron homing. Recognizes and cleaves a 19-24 bp palindromic DNA site. From Chlamydomonas reinhardtii (Chlamydomonas smithii).
   1469..1494    -  misc_feature   MCS (fragment): pUC18/19 multiple cloning site
   1504..1638    -  polyA_signal   SV40 poly(A) signal: SV40 polyadenylation signal
   1701..1736    +  misc_feature   MCS (fragment): pUC18/19 multiple cloning site
   1773..1789    -  protein_bind   lac operator: The lac repressor binds to the lac operator to inhibit transcription in E. coli. This inhibition can be relieved by adding lactose or isopropyl-β-D-thiogalactopyranoside (IPTG). lac repressor encoded by lacI
   1797..1827    -  promoter       lac promoter: promoter for the E. coli lac operon
   1842..1863    -  protein_bind   CAP binding site: CAP binding activates transcription in the presence of cAMP. E. coli catabolite activator protein
   1876..1968    -  CDS            lacI (fragment): lac repressor; lacI; The lac repressor binds to the lac operator to inhibit transcription in E. coli. This inhibition can be relieved by adding lactose or isopropyl-β-D-thiogalactopyranoside (IPTG).
   2151..2739    -  rep_origin     ori: high-copy-number ColE1/pMB1/pBR322/pUC origin of replication
   2910..3770    -  CDS            AmpR: β-lactamase; bla; confers resistance to ampicillin, carbenicillin, and related antibiotics
   3771..3875    -  promoter       AmpR promoter: bla
   3970..4005    +  CDS            rop (fragment): Rop protein, which maintains plasmids at low copy number; rop
   4107..4206    +  misc_feature   bom (fragment): basis of mobility region from pBR322
   4212..4       -  CDS            lacZα (fragment) (across the origin): LacZα fragment of β-galactosidase; lacZ fragment
