[The description below was written by a language model from this plasmid's Addgene catalogue record and pLannotate feature annotations shown in this document.]
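Description:
pCNCre3 is a mammalian expression plasmid built on the pCMVβ backbone, made to express the homing endonuclease I-CreI from Chlamydomonas reinhardtii in cultured mammalian cells. According to the depositor, the I-CreI open reading frame was amplified from an earlier I-CreI plasmid, joined to an adapter oligonucleotide that supplies an N-terminal nuclear localization signal, and ligated into the NotI site of pCMVβ. Both NotI sites were destroyed in the process. The plasmid is maintained in E. coli through a high-copy ColE1/pUC-type origin and selected with ampicillin through the β-lactamase gene. The remaining bacterial annotations (lac promoter and operator, and fragments of lacZα, lacI, rop and bom) are backbone remnants with no stated role in the construct.

The expression cassette consists of the human cytomegalovirus immediate-early enhancer and promoter, a modified SV40 intron with splice donor and acceptor sites, the I-CreI coding sequence, and an SV40 polyadenylation signal. The feature table annotates the endonuclease coding sequence but not the NLS as a separate feature; the NLS is presumably in the short stretch just upstream. I-CreI is a group I intron homing enzyme that recognizes and cleaves a long, roughly palindromic DNA site of about 19–24 bp, and the NLS directs it to the nucleus. The associated publication describes using I-CreI, along with I-PpoI, to generate highly site-specific DNA double-strand breaks in human cells, which is the intended application. The catalogue lists a total size of 4635 bp, whereas the depositor's full sequence record is 4365 nt; the record does not explain this discrepancy.
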