Addgene plasmid #46088: pCNCre3
Depositing lab: Raymond Monnat. Depositing organization: University of Washington. Publication: Generation of highly site-specific DNA double-strand breaks in human cells by the homing endonucleases I-PpoI and I-CreI. Monnat RJ Jr, Hackmann AF, Cantrell MA. Biochem Biophys Res Commun. 1999 Feb 5;255(1):88-93. 10.1006/bbrc.1999.0152 PubMed 10082660.
Backbone
  Vector backbone: pCMVbeta
  Backbone manufacturer: clontech
  Total vector size (bp): 4635
  Vector type: Mammalian Expression
Growth in bacteria
  Bacterial resistance: Ampicillin, 100 μg/mL
  Growth temperature: 37°C
  Growth strain: DH5alpha
  Copy number: Unknown
Gene/Insert
  Gene/Insert name: CreI
  Species: Chlamydomonas reinhardtii
  Insert size (bp): 521
  Promoter: CMV
  Tag / fusion protein: NLS (N terminal on insert)
  Cloning method: Restriction Enzyme; 5′ cloning site NotI (destroyed during cloning); 3′ cloning site NotI (destroyed during cloning)
  Sequencing primers: 5′ CMV-F; 3′ EBV-rev
Terms and licenses: Academic/Nonprofit Terms; Industry Terms: Not Available to Industry
Depositor comments: The I-CreI expression vector pCNCre3 was constructed from plasmid pI-CreI (Wang, et al., 1997. Nucleic Acids Res. 25, 3767–3776). The I-CreI open reading frame was amplified, cleaved with HhaI and then ligated to the adapter oligonucleotide described above. The resulting nls-Cre fragment was ligated into the NotI site of pCMVb to generate pCNCre3.
How to cite: pCNCre3 was a gift from Raymond Monnat (Addgene plasmid # 46088 ; http://n2t.net/addgene:46088 ; RRID:Addgene_46088)
