>Addgene plasmid #46088 | pCNCre3 | addgene partial sequence | sequence record 66641 | CMV-F 5'-CGCAAATGGGCGGTAGGCGTG-3'
CTATATAAGCAGAGCTCGTTTAGTGAACCGTCAGATCGCCTGGAGACGCCATCCACGCTGTTTTGACCTC
CATAGAAGACACCGGGACCGATCCAGCCTCCGGACTCTAGAGGATCCGGTACTCGAGGAACTGAAAAACC
AGAAAGTTAACTGGTAAGTTTAGTCTTTTTGTCTTTTATTTCAGGTCCCGGATCCGGTGGTGGTGCAAAT
CAAAGAACTGCTCCTCAGTGGATGTTGCCTTTACTTCTAGGCCTGTACGGAAGTGTTACTTCTGCTCTAA
AAGCTGCGGAATTGTACCCGCGGCCAATTCACCATGGCTCCAAAAAAAAAGCGCAAAGTGGCGCTGAATA
CAAAATATAATAAAGAGTTCTTACTCTACTTAGCAGGGTTTGTAGACGGTGACGGTAGCATAATCGCTCA
AATTAAGCCTAATCAGTCTTATAAATTTAAGCATCAGCTATCACTCACGTTCCAAGTCACGCAAAAGACA
CAGAGACGTTGGTTTTTAGGCAAATTAGTGGATGAAATTGGGGTTGGTTATGTAAGAGATAGGGGTAGCG
TTTCGGATTATATTCTAAGCGAAATCAAGCCTTTGCATAATTTTTTAACACAACTACAACCTTTTCTAAA
ACTAAAACAAAAACAAGCAAATTTAGTTTTAAAAATTATTGAACAACTTCCGTCAGCAAAAGAATCCCCG
GACAAATTCTTAGAAGTTTGTACATGGGTGGATCAAATTGCAGCTCTGAATGATTCGAAGACGCGTAAAA
CAACTTCTGAAACCGTTCGTGCTGTGCTAGACAGTTTAAGTGAAAAAAAGAAATCGTC
